Addgene plasmid #178072: pACEBac1-GCP6
Purpose: Insect cell expression of GCP6
Depositing lab: Tarun Kapoor. Depositing organization: Rockefeller University. Publication: Biochemical reconstitutions reveal principles of human gamma-TuRC assembly and function. Wieczorek M, Ti SC, Urnavicius L, Molloy KR, Aher A, Chait BT, Kapoor TM. J Cell Biol. 2021 Mar 1;220(3). pii: 211719. doi: 10.1083/jcb.202009146. PubMed 33496729.
Backbone
  Vector backbone: pACEBac1
  Backbone manufacturer: Geneva Biotech
  Total vector size (bp): 8296
  Vector type: Insect Expression
Growth in bacteria
  Bacterial resistance: Gentamicin, 10 μg/mL
  Growth temperature: 37°C
  Growth strain: DH5alpha
  Copy number: Unknown
Gene/Insert
  Gene/Insert name: GCP6
  Species: H. sapiens (human)
  Insert size (bp): 5436
  Entrez Gene: TUBGCP6 (a.k.a. GCP-6, GCP6, MCCRP, MCCRP1, MCPHCR)
Resource information
  A portion of this plasmid was derived from a plasmid made by: Originally published in Murphy et al., 2001 and received from Dr. Jens Luders (Institute for Research in Biomedicine, Barcelona, Spain)
Terms and licenses: Academic/Nonprofit Terms; Industry Terms: Not Available to Industry
How to cite: pACEBac1-GCP6 was a gift from Tarun Kapoor (Addgene plasmid # 178072 ; http://n2t.net/addgene:178072 ; RRID:Addgene_178072)
