[The description below was written by a language model from this plasmid's Addgene catalogue record and pLannotate feature annotations shown in this document.]
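Description:
pACEBac1-GCP6 is an 8.3 kb baculovirus transfer (acceptor) plasmid built on the pACEBac1 backbone for producing human GCP6 (TUBGCP6), a subunit of the gamma-tubulin complex involved in microtubule nucleation, in insect cells. In bacteria it replicates from a high-copy ColE1/pUC-type origin and is selected with gentamicin, through an aacC1 acetyltransferase gene driven by the class 1 integron Pc promoter.

The expression cassette places the roughly 5.4 kb GCP6 coding sequence downstream of the Autographa californica polyhedrin promoter, a very late baculoviral promoter that gives strong expression in infected insect cells. Transcripts are terminated by an SV40 polyadenylation signal. The short "large T antigen" fragment annotated just before that signal is probably part of the SV40-derived terminator region rather than an expressed element, and the small SET1 fragment hit downstream is likewise likely an incidental annotation match. No epitope or purification tag is annotated or mentioned in the record.

The gentamicin marker and the expression cassette lie between the Tn7R and Tn7L ends of a mini-Tn7 element, so the whole unit can be transposed into a baculoviral bacmid carrying a Tn7 attachment site, yielding recombinant bacmid DNA for generating virus. A single loxP site upstream of the polyhedrin promoter allows Cre-mediated fusion with compatible donor plasmids, the route used in this vector family to assemble multigene constructs for co-expressing protein complexes. The stated purpose is insect cell expression of GCP6, and the associated publication concerns biochemical reconstitution of the human gamma-tubulin ring complex. The GCP6 sequence was derived in part from a previously published plasmid.
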