Features (pLannotate 1.2.2; 11 found; start..end, strand, type, name):
    190..778     +  rep_origin     ori: high-copy-number ColE1/pMB1/pBR322/pUC origin of replication
    913..1136    -  mobile_element Tn7R: mini-Tn7 element (right end of the Tn7 transposon) Tn7
   1203..1736    -  CDS            GmR: gentamycin acetyltransferase; aacC1; confers resistance to gentamycin
   1925..1953    -  promoter       Pc promoter: intI1 (promoter lies within the coding sequence); class 1 integron promoter
   2024..2057    +  protein_bind   loxP: Cre-mediated recombination occurs in the 8-bp core sequence (GCATACAT). Cre recombinase
   2134..2225    +  promoter       polyhedrin promoter: polh from Autographa californica; promoter for the baculovirus polyhedrin gene
   2290..7722    +  CDS            TUBGCP6: GCP6_HUMAN - Also known as GCP6, KIAA1669. Experimental evidence at protein level: Swiss-Prot protein existence level 1. Gamma-tubulin complex is necessary for microtubule nucleation at the centrosome. From Homo sapiens (Human).
   7770..7853    +  CDS            large T antigen (fragment): large T antigen from SV40 (simian virus 40)
   7876..8010    +  polyA_signal   SV40 poly(A) signal: SV40 polyadenylation signal
   8039..8088    +  CDS            SET1 (fragment): solubility-enhancement tag derived from T7 phage gene 10B
   8131..8296    -  mobile_element Tn7L: mini-Tn7 element (left end of the Tn7 transposon) Tn7
>Addgene plasmid #178072 | pACEBac1-GCP6 | addgene full sequence | sequence record 353424 | Addgene NGS Result
ACCGGTTGACTTGGGTCAACTGTCAGACCAAGTTTACTCATATATACTTTAGATTGATTTAAAACTTCAT
TTTTAATTTAAAAGGATCTAGGTGAAGATCCTTTTTGATAATCTCATGACCAAAATCCCTTAACGTGAGT
TTTCGTTCCACTGAGCGTCAGACCCCGTAGAAAAGATCAAAGGATCTTCTTGAGATCCTTTTTTTCTGCG
CGTAATCTGCTGCTTGCAAACAAAAAAACCACCGCTACCAGCGGTGGTTTGTTTGCCGGATCAAGAGCTA
CCAACTCTTTTTCCGAAGGTAACTGGCTTCAGCAGAGCGCAGATACCAAATACTGTTCTTCTAGTGTAGC
CGTAGTTAGGCCACCACTTCAAGAACTCTGTAGCACCGCCTACATACCTCGCTCTGCTAATCCTGTTACC
AGTGGCTGCTGCCAGTGGCGATAAGTCGTGTCTTACCGGGTTGGACTCAAGACGATAGTTACCGGATAAG
GCGCAGCGGTCGGGCTGAACGGGGGGTTCGTGCACACAGCCCAGCTTGGAGCGAACGACCTACACCGAAC
TGAGATACCTACAGCGTGAGCTATGAGAAAGCGCCACGCTTCCCGAAGGGAGAAAGGCGGACAGGTATCC
GGTAAGCGGCAGGGTCGGAACAGGAGAGCGCACGAGGGAGCTTCCAGGGGGAAACGCCTGGTATCTTTAT
AGTCCTGTCGGGTTTCGCCACCTCTGACTTGAGCGTCGATTTTTGTGATGCTCGTCAGGGGGGCGGAGCC
TATGGAAAAACGCCAGCAACGCGGCCTTTTTACGGTTCCTGGCCTTTTGCTGGCCTTTTGCTCACATGTT
CTTTCCTGCGTTATCCCCTGATTGACTTGGGTCGCTCTTCCTGTGGATGCGCAGATGCCCTGCGTAAGCG
GGTGTGGGCGGACAATAAAGTCTTAAACTGAACAAAATAGATCTAAACTATGACAATAAAGTCTTAAACT
AGACAGAATAGTTGTAAACTGAAATCAGTCCAGTTATGCTGTGAAAAAGCATACTGGACTTTTGTTATGG
CTAAAGCAAACTCTTCATTTTCTGAAGTGCAAATTGCCCGTCGTATTAAAGAGGGGCGTGGCCAAGGGCA
TGTAAAGACTATATTCGCGGCGTTGTGACAATTTACCGAACAACTCCGCGGCCGGGAAGCCGATCTCGGC
TTGAACGAATTGTTAGGTGGCGGTACTTGGGTCGATATCAAAGTGCATCACTTCTTCCCGTATGCCCAAC
TTTGTATAGAGAGCCACTGCGGGATCGTCACCGTAATCTGCTTGCACGTAGATCACATAAGCACCAAGCG
CGTTGGCCTCATGCTTGAGGAGATTGATGAGCGCGGTGGCAATGCCCTGCCTCCGGTGCTCGCCGGAGAC
TGCGAGATCATAGATATAGATCTCACTACGCGGCTGCTCAAACTTGGGCAGAACGTAAGCCGCGAGAGCG
CCAACAACCGCTTCTTGGTCGAAGGCAGCAAGCGCGATGAATGTCTTACTACGGAGCAAGTTCCCGAGGT
AATCGGAGTCCGGCTGATGTTGGGAGTAGGTGGCTACGTCTCCGAACTCACGACCGAAAAGATCAAGAGC
AGCCCGCATGGATTTGACTTGGTCAGGGCCGAGCCTACATGTGCGAATGATGCCCATACTTGAGCCACCT
AACTTTGTTTTAGGGCGACTGCCCTGCTGCGTAACATCGTTGCTGCTGCGTAACATCGTTGCTGCTCCAT
AACATCAAACATCGACCCACGGCGTAACGCGCTTGCTGCTTGGATGCCCGAGGCATAGACTGTACAAAAA
AACAGTCATAACAAGCCATGAAAACCGCCACTGCGCCGTTACCACCGCTGCGTTCGGTCAAGGTTCTGGA
CCAGTTGCGTGAGCGCATACGCTACTTGCATTACAGTTTACGAACCGAACAGGCTTATGTCAACTGGGTT
CGTGCCTTCATCCGTTTCCACGGTGTGCGTCACCCGGCAACCTTGGGCAGCAGCGAAGTCGCCATAACTT
CGTATAGCATACATTATACGAAGTTATCTGTAACTATAACGGTCCTAAGGTAGCGAGTTTAAACACTAGT
ATCGATTCGCGACCTACTCCGGAATATTAATAGATCATGGAGATAATTAAAATGATAACCATCTCGCAAA
TAAATAAGTATTTTACTGTTTTCGTAACAGTTTTGTAATAAAAAAACCTATAAATATTCCGGATTATTCA
TACCGTCCCACCATCGGGCGCGGATCCCGGTCCGAAGCGCGCGGAATTCATGGCCAGCATCACGCAGCTG
TTCGACGACCTGTGTGAGGCCCTCCTGCCGGCTGCCAAGACTCACCTGGGCCAGCGCAGTGTGAACCGGA
AGAGGGCAAAGCGGAGCCTCAAGAAGGTGGCCTACAATGCTCTTTTCACAAATCTTTTTCAAGATGAGAC
TCAACAGCTGCAGCCTGACATGTCAAAACTACCAGCGAGAAACAAGATCCTCATGTTGTCCTTTGACTTG
AGAGTGGGTGGCCTGGGCCCCAAGGCCGACCGTTTGGAGGAGCTTGTGGAGGAGCTGGAAGCAGCCCCTT
GCTGTCCGCTTTTGGAGGTGGGGTCTGTTTTGGACCTCCTGGTTCAGCTGGCAGGGAGTGGTCCCCCTCA
AGTTCTGCCGAGAAAACGAGACTACTTCCTTAACAACAAGCATGTGGGGAGAAACGTTCCGTACAGCGGC
TATGATTGCGACGACCTGAGTGTGTTTGAGATGGACGTTCAGTCTCTGATCTCCAGAGAAGAGTGTTTGT
GTCACAGCATGATCCAGGAAACACTTCAGGTTATGGAGGCTGCTCCAGGCACTGGCCTGCCCACCGTCGG
GCTCTTCTCATTTGGTGACCCTTGTGGTGACAGGTTCGAGAGAGACACCCGGGTCTCGCTCTTCGGGGCC
CTTGTGCACAGCCGCACTTATGACATGGACGTCCGACTGGGCCTGCCCCCCGTGCCAGACAATGCGGACC
TCTCTGGGCTGGCTATTAAGGTCCCACCGAGTGTGGATCAGTGGGAAGACGAAGGATTCCAGTCAGCGTC
CAACTTGACTCCTGATTCCCAGTCTGAGCCCAGCGTGACCCCAGACGTGGACCTGTGGGAAGCCGCACTT
ACCTATGAGGCCAGCAAGCGGAGGTGCTGGGAGCGAGTTGGCTGCCCCCCTGGCCACAGAGAGGAGCCTT
ACCTGACGGAGGCGGGAAGGGACGCTTTCGACAAGTTCTGCAGGCTCCACCAAGGGGAGCTCCAGCTGCT
TGCTGGGGGCGTCCTACAGGCCCCGCAGCCCGTGCTGGTGAAGGAGTGCGAGCTGGTGAAAGACGTGCTG
AACGTCTTGATTGGGGTCGTGTCTGCCACGTTTTCGCTCTGCCAGCCGGCCCAGGCCTTTGTGGTGAAGC
GGGGCGTCCACGTGTCAGGAGCGTCTCCCGAGAGCATCAGCAGCCTGCTCTCGGAAGTGGCCGAGTATGG
GACCTGCTACACGCGCCTGAGTCATTTCTCTCTGCAGCCCGTCCTGGACTCTTTGTACAGCAAGGGCCTC
GTGTTCCAGGCCTTCACCAGTGGCCTGAGGAGGTACCTGCAGTATTACCGGGCCTGCGTCCTTTCCACTC
CGCCCACCCTGAGCCTCCTCACCATTGGTTTTCTCTTCAAGAAACTTGGCCGGCAGCTCAGGTACCTGGC
CGAGCTCTGTGGCGTTGGCGCTGTGCTCCCGGGCACCTGTGGAGGAGGCCCCAGGGCCGCGTTTCCCACC
GGCGTGAAGCTGCTGTCCTACCTCTACCAGGAGGCTCTGCACAACTGCAGCAACGAGCACTACCCTGTAC
TGCTGTCCCTGCTGAAGACCAGCTGCGAGCCCTACACCCGGTTCATCCACGACTGGGTGTACAGCGGGGT
GTTCAGAGACGCTTATGGCGAGTTCATGATTCAGGTGAACCACGAGTACCTCAGCTTCCGAGATAAGTTG
TACTGGACACATGGCTACGTGCTCATCTCAAAAGAGGTGGAGGACTGTGTTCCCGTGTTTCTGAAGCACA
TTGCCCACGACATATACGTCTGCGGAAAGACCATTAACCTGCTGAAGCTCTGCTGCCCCCGGCATTACCT
CTGTTGGTCCGACGTCCCTGTCCCCCGGATCTCGGTGATTTTCTCCCTTGAGGAGTTGAAGGAGATTGAG
AAGGACTGTGCCGTCTACGTTGGGCGCATGGAGAGGGTGGCCCGCCACAGCTCTGTCAGCAAGGAGGAGA
AGGAATTACGTATGGAAATTGCAAAACAAGAATTAATCGCTCATGCCCGGGAAGCAGCATCCAGGGTCCT
GAGTGCACTGAGTGACCGGCAGATGTCAGAACGGATGGCCTTGGATGCCCGGAAGCGTGAGCAGTTTCAG
AGGCTGAAAGAACAATTTGTGAAGGACCAGGAGCGACGCCAGGCGGCCAGGCAGGAGGAGCTGGATGATG
ACTTCAGCTACGCCCGTGAACTCCGAGACAGGGAGAGAAGGCTGAAGTCCCTGGAGGAGGAGCTGGAGAG
GAAGGCGAGCAAGCTCTCTGCAGAGGCAGCTCGTCGGGAGCAGAAGGCACTGTGGAGAATCCAGAGGCAC
CGACTGGAGAGTGCACGGCTTCGTTTTCTCTTAGAAGATGAGAAACACATTCAGGAGATGCTGAAAGCAG
TGTCTGAGGCTCACCAGCCCCAGGAGCCGCCAGACGTCCTCTTGAGCGTGCACCCCCAGGTCACGTCTCC
GGGCCCTGAGCACCCAGAGGGAGGCCAAGGCTGTGATTCTGGGTCTGCAGAGCAACACTCGCCTGCCTGG
GATGGCTGGAACAGGCCAGGCCTGCTGACCCCACAGCCCCTTAAGCCTCTAGCAGTGGGGGCTGGTGGCA
GGGGGCTGCAGCAGGCGGAGGGGGCCAGACCCTTCTCTGACAGCCTCAGCATTGGAGACTTCCTACCTGT
GGGCCCAGGGGCTGAGCCGTCCGTGCAGACTGGCATGGTCCCTCTCCTGGAGGTGGCGCTGCAGACAATT
AACTTGGACCTGCCCCCCTCAGCTCCTGGGGAGGCACCCGCAGCAGCCAGCACTCAGCCCTCCAGGCCAC
AGGAGTACGACTTTAGTACTGTCCTGAGGCCAGCTGTGGCCACCTCACCTGCACCAGGGCCCCTGCAGGC
TGCAGAGTGCAGCTTGGGCAGCTCAGGGCTACAGCTGTGGGAGGACAGTTGTGGGAAGATGGATGCCTGT
GGCTCCGCCTCGCGGGAGACTCTGCTCCCCTCACACCCACCCAGGCGTGCTGCTCTGGAGGAGGGGAGCA
GCCAGCCCACAGAGCGGCTCTTTGGGCAGGTGTCAGGGGGTGGTCTTCCCACAGGGGACTACGCTTCTGA
AATAGCTCCCACCCGGCCACGGTGGAACACCCACGGGCACGTGTCTGACGCCAGCATCAGGGTCGGGGAG
AATGTGTCAGATGTGGCTCCCACCCAGCCACGGTGGAACACCCACGGACACGTATCCAATGCCAGCATCA
GCTTAGGGGAGTCTGTGTCAGATGTGGCTCCCACTCGGCCACGGTGGAACATCCATGGACATGTGTCCAA
CGCCAGCATCAGGGTCGGGGAGAATGTGTCAGATGTGGCTCCCACCAGGCCACGGTGGAATACCCACGGG
CACGTGTCCAACGCCAGCATCAGGGTTGGGGAGAACGTGTCGGACGTGGCTCCCACCCGGCCACGGTGGA
ACACCCATGGACACGTGTCCGATGCCAGCATCAGCTTGGGGGAGTCTGTGTCAGACATGGCTCCCGCCCG
GCCACGGTGGAACACCCATGGACACGTGTCTGATGCCAGCATCAGCTTGGGGGAGTCTGTGTCAGACATG
GCTCCCACCCGGCCACGGTGGAACACCCACGGACATGTGTCTGACACCAGCATCAGGGTTGGGGAGAACG
TATCGGACGTGGCTCCCATCCGGTCACGGTGCAACACCCATGGACACGTGTCCGACGCCAGCATCAGCTT
GGGGGAGCCTGTGTCGGATGTGGTTTCCACCCGGCCACGGTGGAACACCCATGTACCCATCCCTCCGCCC
CACATGGTGCTGGGGGCTCTCTCACCAGAAGCTGAGCCCAACACACCCAGGCCCCAACAGAGCCCCCCTG
GCCACACGTCCCAGTCAGCGCTCAGCCTGGGAGCACAGAGCGCTGTGCTGGACTGTGGGCCACGGCTGCC
TGTAGAAGTGGGGCCATCTCTGTCCTCCCCCAGCTCGGGCTGCGGGGAGGGGAGCATCAGCGTGGGGGAG
AACGTGTCAGACGTGGCTCCCACCCAACCATGGTGGCCCAACACCCCGGGAGACAGTGTCTCTGAAGAAC
TAGGCCCTGGGAGGAGCGGGGACACTGAGGACCTCTCTCCAAATTGGCCTCTCAACTCACAGGAAGACAC
AGCTGCCCAGAGCAGCCCAGGCCGTGGTGAGGAGGCGGAGGCATCGGCGGCGGAGGCTCAGGGTGGGGAG
CAGGCCTACCTGGCAGGCCTGGCAGGGCAGTACCACTTGGAGCGGTACCCGGACAGTTACGAGTCCATGT
CCGAGCCGCCCATTGCTCATCTTTTGCGCCCCGTGCTTCCCCGGGCCTTCGCCTTCCCCGTGGACCCCCA
GGTCCAGTCTGCCGCTGATGAGACTGCTGTGCAGCTGAGCGAGTTGCTGACGCTGCCCGTGCTCATGAAG
CGCTCCATCACGGCACCGCTGGCCGCCCACATCTCCTTGGTGAACAAGGCCGCTGTCGACTACTTCTTCG
TGGAGCTGCACCTGGAGGCGCACTATGAGGCACTGCGGCACTTCCTGCTGATGGAGGACGGCGAGTTCGC
CCAGTCCCTCAGCGACCTGCTCTTTGAGAAGCTTGGAGCTGGGCAAACGCCCGGAGAGCTGCTCAACCCG
CTGGTGCTGAACTCTGTGCTGAGCAAGGCCCTGCAGTGCAGCCTGCATGGGGACACCCCGCACGCCTCCA
ACCTCTCCCTCGCTCTCAAGTACCTGCCCGAGGTGTTTGCCCCCAACGCCCCGGATGTGCTGAGCTGCCT
GGAGCTCAGGTACAAGGTGGACTGGCCTCTCAACATTGTCATCACCGAGGGCTGCCTGAGCAAGTACAGC
GGCGTCTTCTCCTTCCTGCTGCAGCTGAAGCTCATGATGTGGGCGCTCAAGGACGTCTGCTTCCACCTCA
AGCGCACAGCCCTGCTGAGCCACATGGCCGGCTCTGTGCAGTTCCGTCAGCTGCAGCTGTTCAAGCACGA
GATGCAGCATTTCGTGAAGGTCATCCAGGGCTACATCGCCAACCAGATCCTGCACGTCACCTGGTGCGAG
TTCAGGGCCAGGTTGGCCACCGTGGGCGACCTGGAGGAGATCCAGCGTGCGCACGCAGAGTACCTGCACG
AGGCCGTCTTCAGGGGCCTGCTCACGGAGAAGGCGGCGCCCGTCATGAACGTCATCCACAGCATCTTCAG
CCTCGTGCTCAAGTTCCGCAGCCAGCTCATCTCCCAGGCCTGGGGGCCCCCTGGGGGCCCGCGGGGTGCA
GAGCACCCCAACTTTGCACTCATGCAGCAGTCCTACAACACCTTCAAGTACTACTCCCACTTTCTCTTCA
AAGTGGTGACCAAGCTGGTGAACCGCGGCTACCAGCCCCACCTGGAGGACTTTCTGCTGCGCATCAACTT
CAACAACTACTACCAGGACGCCTGATCTAGAGCCTGCAGTCTCGACAAGCTTGTCGAGAAGTACTAGAGG
ATCATAATCAGCCATACCACATTTGTAGAGGTTTTACTTGCTTTAAAAAACCTCCCACACCTCCCCCTGA
ACCTGAAACATAAAATGAATGCAATTGTTGTTGTTAACTTGTTTATTGCAGCTTATAATGGTTACAAATA
AAGCAATAGCATCACAAATTTCACAAATAAAGCATTTTTTTCACTGCATTCTAGTTGTGGTTTGTCCAAA
CTCATCAATGTATCTTATCATGTCTGGATCTGATCACTGCTTGAGCCTAGAAGATCCGGCTGCTAACAAA
GCCCGAAAGGAAGCTGAGTTGGCTGCTGCCACCGCTGAGCAATAACTATCATAACCCCTAGGGTATACCC
ATCTAATTGGAACCAGATAAGTGAAATCTAGTTCCAAACTATTTTGTCATTTTTAATTTTCGTATTAGCT
TACGACGCTACACCCAGTTCCCATCTATTTTGTCACTCTTCCCTAAATAATCCTTAAAAACTCCATTTCC
ACCCCTCCCAGTTCCCAACTATTTTGTCCGCCCACA
